>Addgene plasmid #220192 | pSpyD-GFP | addgene full sequence | sequence record 440441 | Addgene NGS Result
GAAGCCCGGAGAGCAAGCCCGTAGGGGGGGCGCGCCCAGCTGTCTAGGGCGGCGGATTTGTCCTACTCAG
GAGAGCGTTCACCGACAAACAACAGATAAAACGAAAGGCCCAGTCTTTCGACTGAGCCTTTCGTTTTATT
TGATGCCTTTAATTAACTAGGTTGACATGGATATAATGTATGTACCTAGGCCGCGGCCGCGCGAATTCGA
GCTCGGTCTCATCACTAGCTTATAGAAGGAGATATACATATGATCATGGGAATTCATAAAGGTGAAGAAC
TGTTCACCGGTGTTGTTCCGATCCTGGTTGAACTGGATGGTGATGTTAACGGCCACAAATTCTCTGTTCG
TGGTGAAGGTGAAGGTGATGCAACCAACGGTAAACTGACCCTGAAATTCATCTGCACTACCGGTAAACTG
CCGGTTCCATGGCCGACTCTGGTGACTACCCTGACCTATGGTGTTCAGTGTTTTTCTCGTTACCCGGATC
ACATGAAGCAGCATGATTTCTTCAAATCTGCAATGCCGGAAGGTTATGTACAGGAGCGCACCATTTCTTT
CAAAGACGATGGCACCTACAAAACCCGTGCAGAGGTTAAATTTGAAGGTGATACTCTGGTGAACCGTATT
GAACTGAAAGGCATTGATTTCAAAGAGGACGGCAACATCCTGGGCCACAAACTGGAATATAACTTCAACT
CCCATAACGTTTACATCACCGCAGACAAACAGAAGAACGGTATCAAAGCTAACTTCAAAATTCGCCATAA
CGTTGAAGACGGTAGCGTACAGCTGGCGGACCACTACCAGCAGAACACTCCGATCGGTGATGGTCCGGTT
CTGCTGCCGGATAACCACTACCTGTCCACCCAGTCTAAACTGTCCAAAGACCCGAACGAAAAGCGCGACC
ACATGGTGCTGCTGGAGTTCGTTACTGCAGCAGGTATCACGCACGGCATGGATGAACTCTACAAATAAGG
GTCTCTGTTTTAGAGCTAGAAATAGCAAGTTAAAATAAGGCTAGTCCGTTATCAACTTGAAAAAGTGGCA
CCGAGTCGGTGCTATAAAACGAAAGGCCCAGTCTTTCGACTGAGCCTTTCGTTTTATAACTAGGTACCCG
GGGATCCTCTAGAGTCGACCTGCAGGCATGCAAGCTTGCGGCCGCGTCGTGACTGGGAAAACCCTGGCGA
CTAGTCTTGGACTCCTGTTGATAGATCCAGTAATGACCTCAGAACTCCATCTGGATTTGTTCAGAACGCT
CGGTTGCCGCCGGGCGTTTTTTATTGGTGAGAATCCAGGGGTCCCCAATAATTACGATTTAAATTTGTGT
CTCAAAATCTCTGATGTTACATTGCACAAGATAAAAATATATCATCATGAACAATAAAACTGTCTGCTTA
CATAAACAGTAATACAAGGGGTGTTATGAGCCATATTCAGCGTGAAACGAGCTGTAGCCGTCCGCGTCTG
AACAGCAACATGGATGCGGATCTGTATGGCTATAAATGGGCGCGTGATAACGTGGGTCAGAGCGGCGCGA
CCATTTATCGTCTGTATGGCAAACCGGATGCGCCGGAACTGTTTCTGAAACATGGCAAAGGCAGCGTGGC
GAACGATGTGACCGATGAAATGGTGCGTCTGAACTGGCTGACCGAATTTATGCCGCTGCCGACCATTAAA
CATTTTATTCGCACCCCGGATGATGCGTGGCTGCTGACCACCGCGATTCCGGGCAAAACCGCGTTTCAGG
TGCTGGAAGAATATCCGGATAGCGGCGAAAACATTGTGGATGCGCTGGCCGTGTTTCTGCGTCGTCTGCA
TAGCATTCCGGTGTGCAACTGCCCGTTTAACAGCGATCGTGTGTTTCGTCTGGCCCAGGCGCAGAGCCGT
ATGAACAACGGCCTGGTGGATGCGAGCGATTTTGATGATGAACGTAACGGCTGGCCGGTGGAACAGGTGT
GGAAAGAAATGCATAAACTGCTGCCGTTTAGCCCGGATAGCGTGGTGACCCACGGCGATTTTAGCCTGGA
TAACCTGATTTTCGATGAAGGCAAACTGATTGGCTGCATTGATGTGGGCCGTGTGGGCATTGCGGATCGT
TATCAGGATCTGGCCATTCTGTGGAACTGCCTGGGCGAATTTAGCCCGAGCCTGCAAAAACGTCTGTTTC
AGAAATATGGCATTGATAATCCGGATATGAACAAACTGCAATTTCATCTGATGCTGGATGAATTTTTCTA
ATAATTAATTGGACCGCGGTCCGCGCGTTGTCCTTTTCCGCTGCATAACCCTGCTTCGGGGTCATTATAG
CGATTTTTTCGGTATATCCATCCTTTTTCGCACGATATACAGGATTTTGCCAAAGGGTTCGTGTAGACTT
TCCTTGGTGTATCCAACGGCGTCAGCCGGGCAGGATAGGTGAAGTAGGCCCACCCGCGAGCGGGTGTTCC
TTCTTCACTGTCCCTTATTCGCACCTGGCGGTGCTCAACGGGAATCCTGCTCTGCGAGGCTGGCCGTAGG
CCGGCCCTACCGGCGCGGCAGCGTTACCCGTGTCGGCGGCTCCAACGGCTCGCCATCGTCCAGAAAACAC
GGCTCATCGGGCATCGGCAGGCGCTGCTGCCCGCGCCGTTCCCATTCCTCCGTTTCGGTCAAGGCTGGCA
GGTCTGGTTCCATGCCCGGAATGCCGGGCTGGCTGGGCGGCTCCTCGCCGGGGCCGGTCGGTAGTTGCTG
CTCGCCCGGATACAGGGTCGGGATGCGGCGCAGGTCGCCATGCCCCAACAGCGATTCGTCCTGGTCGTCG
TGATCAACCACCACGGCGGCACTGAACACCGACAGGCGCAACTGGTCGCGGGGCTGGCCCCACGCCACGC
GGTCATTGACCACGTAGGCCGACACGGTGCCGGGGCCGTTGAGCTTCACGACGGAGATCCAGCGCTCGGC
CACCAAGTCCTTGACTGCGTATTGGACCGTCCGCAAAGAACGTCCGATGAGCTTGGAAAGTGTCTTCTGG
CTGACCACCACGGCGTTCTGGTGGCCCATCTGCGCCACGAGGTGATGCAGCAGCATTGCCGCCGTGGGTT
TCCTCGCAATAAGCCCGGCCCACGCCTCATGCGCTTTGCGTTCCGTTTGCACCCAGTGACCGGGCTTGTT
CTTGGCTTGAATGCCGATTTCTCTGGACTGCGTGGCCATGCTTATCTCCATGCGGTAGGGGTGCCGCACG
GTTGCGGCACCATGCGCAATCAGCTGCAACTTTTCGGCAGCGCGACAACAATTATGCGTTGCGTAAAAGT
GGCAGTCAATTACAGATTTTCTTTAACCTACGCAATGAGCTATTGCGGGGGGTGCCGCAATGAGCTGTTG
CGTACCCCCCTTTTTTAAGTTGTTGATTTTTAAGTCTTTCGCATTTCGCCCTATATCTAGTTCTTTGGTG
CCCAAAGAAGGGCACCCCTGCGGGGTTCCCCCACGCCTTCGGCGCGGCTCCCCCTCCGGCAAAAAGTGGC
CCCTCCGGGGCTTGTTGATCGACTGCGCGGCCTTCGGCCTTGCCCAAGGTGGCGCTGCCCCCTTGGAACC
CCCGCACTCGCCGCCGTGAGGCTCGGGGGGCAGGCGGGCGGGCTTCGCCCTTCGACTGCCCCCACTCGCA
TAGGCTTGGGTCGTTCCAGGCGCGTCAAGGCCAAGCCGCTGCGCGGTCGCTGCGCGAGCCTTGACCCGCC
TTCCACTTGGTGTCCAACCGGCAAGCGAAGCGCGCAGGCCGCAGGCCGGAGGCTTTTCCCCAGAGAAAAT
TAAAAAAATTGATGGGGCAAGGCCGCAGGCCGCGCAGTTGGAGCCGGTGGGTATGTGGTCGAAGGCTGGG
TAGCCGGTGGGCAATCCCTGTGGTCAAGCTCGTGGGCAGGCGCAGCCTGTCCATCAGCTTGTCCAGCAGG
GTTGTCCACGGGCCGAGCGAAGCGAGCCAGCCGGTGGCCGCTCGCGGCCATCGTCCACATATCCACGGGC
TGGCAAGGGAGCGCAGCGACCGCGCAGGGC
Features (pLannotate 1.2.2; 11 found; start..end, strand, type, name):
     56..142     -  terminator     rrnB T1 terminator: Escherichia coli rrnB; transcription terminator T1 from the E. coli rrnB gene
    268..975     +  CDS            Superfolder GFP: Superfolder GFP is a basic (constitutively fluorescent) green fluorescent protein published in 2005, derived from Aequorea victoria. It is reported to be a very rapidly-maturing weak dimer.
    987..1062    +  misc_RNA       gRNA scaffold: guide RNA scaffold for the Streptococcus pyogenes CRISPR/Cas9 system
   1064..1107    +  terminator     rrnB T1 terminator: Escherichia coli rrnB; transcription terminator T1 from the E. coli rrnB gene
   1113..1157    +  misc_feature   MCS (fragment): pUC18/19 multiple cloning site
   1165..1189    +  CDS            lacZα (fragment): LacZα fragment of β-galactosidase; lacZ fragment
   1200..1294    +  terminator     lambda t0 terminator: transcription terminator from phage lambda
   1426..2238    +  CDS            aphA1: KKA1_ECOLX - Also known as nptI. Protein inferred from homology: Swiss-Prot protein existence level 3. Resistance to kanamycin and structurally-related aminoglycosides, including amikacin. From Escherichia coli.
   2408..2516    +  oriT           oriT: incP origin of transfer
   2527..3189    -  CDS            pBBR1 Rep: replication protein for the broad-host-range plasmid pBBR1 from Bordetella bronchiseptica
   3190..3961    -  rep_origin     pBBR1 oriV: replication origin of the broad-host-range plasmid pBBR1 from Bordetella bronchiseptica; requires the pBBR1 Rep protein for replication
