[The description below was written by a language model from this plasmid's Addgene catalogue record and pLannotate feature annotations shown in this document.]
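Description:
pSpyD-GFP is a 4,020-nt bacterial sgRNA expression vector built on the pSpyD backbone, part of a CRISPR interference toolkit developed for studying genes in Pseudomonas alloputida. It replicates through the broad-host-range pBBR1 origin (oriV) with its cognate Rep protein, which allows maintenance in E. coli as well as in pseudomonads and other Gram-negative hosts. An incP oriT allows conjugative mobilisation from a donor strain that supplies the transfer functions. Selection is by kanamycin through the aphA1 (nptI) aminoglycoside phosphotransferase gene. The record lists the plasmid as high copy when propagated in DH5alpha.

The payload is a guide RNA cassette driven by the pBG28 promoter, which the catalogue names although it is not annotated in the feature table. In the position where a targeting spacer would normally sit, the plasmid carries a monomeric superfolder GFP (msfGFP) coding sequence, immediately upstream of the Streptococcus pyogenes Cas9 gRNA scaffold and an rrnB T1 terminator. No guide sequence is specified, consistent with GFP occupying the sgRNA site. A plausible reading is that the GFP serves as a visible placeholder, so that clones in which it has been replaced by a spacer lose fluorescence, and it may also report pBG28 promoter activity; the record does not state either use explicitly. A second rrnB T1 terminator in the opposite orientation lies upstream of the cassette, and a lambda t0 terminator lies downstream, which should insulate it from neighbouring transcription. Remnants of a pUC multiple cloning site and a lacZα fragment also remain. No Cas9 or dCas9 gene is annotated, so the nuclease-dead effector needed for interference must be supplied separately.
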