Addgene plasmid #220192: pSpyD-GFP
Purpose: sgRNA expression vector - pBG28 promoter with GFP in sgRNA site
Depositing lab: Larry Halverson. Depositing organization: Iowa State University. Publication: Optimized CRISPR Interference System for Investigating Pseudomonas alloputida Genes Involved in Rhizosphere Microbiome Assembly. Roghair Stroud MN, Vang DX, Halverson LJ. ACS Synth Biol. 2024 Aug 20. doi: 10.1021/acssynbio.4c00312. PubMed 39163848.
Backbone
  Vector backbone: pSpyD
  Vector type: Bacterial Expression, CRISPR
Growth in bacteria
  Bacterial resistance: Kanamycin, 50 μg/mL
  Growth temperature: 37°C
  Growth strain: DH5alpha
  Copy number: High Copy
Gene/Insert
  Gene/Insert name: pBG28 promoter with GFP in sgRNA site (alt names: msfGFP; GFP)
  gRNA/shRNA sequence: Unspecified
  Species: Synthetic
  Insert size (bp): 729
  Mutation: monomeric superfolder green fluorescent protein
  Promoter: pBG28
  Cloning method: Restriction Enzyme; 5′ cloning site Unknown (unknown if destroyed)
Terms and licenses: Academic/Nonprofit Terms; Industry Terms: Not Available to Industry
How to cite: pSpyD-GFP was a gift from Larry Halverson (Addgene plasmid # 220192 ; http://n2t.net/addgene:220192 ; RRID:Addgene_220192)
